>Addgene plasmid #228739 | pPB-shDrp1-mCherry-CAAX | addgene full sequence | sequence record 479485 | Addgene NGS Result
CGCCCAACGACCCCCGCCCATTGACGTCAATAATGACGTATGTTCCCATAGTAACGCCAATAGGGACTTT
CCATTGACGTCAATGGGTGGAGTATTTACGGTAAACTGCCCACTTGGCAGTACATCAAGTGTATCATATG
CCAAGTACGCCCCCTATTGACGTCAATGACGGTAAATGGCCCGCCTGGCATTATGCCCAGTACATGACCT
TATGGGACTTTCCTACTTGGCAGTACATCTACGTATTAGTCATCGCTATTACCATGGTCGAGGTGAGCCC
CACGTTCTGCTTCACTCTCCCCATCTCCCCCCCCTCCCCACCCCCAATTTTGTATTTATTTATTTTTTAA
TTATTTTGTGCAGCGATGGGGGCGGGGGGGGGGGGGGGSGCGCGCCAGGGGGGGGGGGGGGGGGGGAGGG
GGGGGGGGGGGSGAGGSGGAGAGGTGSGGCGGCAGCCAATCAGAGCGGCGCGCTCCGAAAGTTTCCTTTT
ATGGCGAGGCGGCGGCGGCGGCGGCCCTATAAAAAGCGAAGCGCGCGGCGGGCGGGAGTCGCTGCGCGCT
GCCTTCGCCCCGTGCCCCGCTCCGCCGCCGCCTCGCGCCGCCCGCCCCGGCTCTGACTGACCGCGTTACT
CCCACAGGTGAGCGGGCGGGACGGCCCTTCTCCTCCGGGCTGTAATTAGCGCTTGGTTTAATGACGGCTT
GTTTCTTTTCTGTGGCTGCGTGAAAGCCTTGAGGGGCTCCGGGAGGGCCCTTTGTGCGGGGGGAGCGGCT
CGGGGGGTGCGTGCGTGTGTGTGTGCGTGGGGAGCGCCGCGTGCGGCTCCGCGCTGCCCGGCGGCTGTGA
GCGCTGCGGGCGCGGCGCGGGGCTTTGTGCGCTCCGCAGTGTGCGCGAGGGGAGCGCGGCCGGGGGCGGT
GCCCCGCGGTGCGGGGGGGGCTGCGAGGGGAACAAAGGCTGCGTGCGGGGTGTGTGCGTGGGGGGGTGAG
CAGGGGGTGTGGGCGCGTCGGTCGGGCTGCAACCCCCCCTGCACCCCCCTCCCCGAGTTGCTGAGCACGG
CCCGGCTTCGGGTGCGGGGCTCCGTACGGGGCGTGGCGCGGGGCTCGCCGTGCCGGGCGGGGGGTGGCGG
CAGGTGGGGGTGCCGGGCGGGGCGGGGCCGCCTCGGGCCGGGGRGGGCTCGGGGGRGGGGCGCGGCGGCC
CCCGGAGCGCCGGCGGCTGTCGAGGCGCGGCGAGCCGCAGCCATTGCCTTTTATGGTAATCGTGCGAGAG
GGCGCAGGGACTTCCTTTGTCCCAAATCTGTGCGGAGCCGAAATCTGGGAGGCGCCGCCGCACCCCCTCT
AGCGGGCGCGGGGCGAAGCGGTGCGGCGCCGGCAGGAAGGAAATGGGCGGGGAGGGCCTTCGTGCGTCGC
CGCGCCGCCGTCCCCTTCTCCCTCTCCAGCCTCGGGGCTGTCCGCGGGGGGACGGCTGCCTTCGGGGGGG
ACGGGGCAGGGCGGGGTTCGGCTTCTGGCGTGTGACCGGCGGCTCTAGAGCCTCTGCTAACCATGTTCAT
GCCTTCTTCTTTTTCCTACAGCTCCTGGGCAACGTGCTGGTTATTGTGCTGTCTCATCATTTTGGCAAAG
AATTCTGCAGTCGACGGTACCGCGGGCCCGCTACCGGACTCAGATCTCGAGCTCAAGCTTATGGTGAGCA
AGGGCGAGGAGGATAACATGGCCATCATCAAGGAGTTCATGCGCTTCAAGGTGCACATGGAGGGCTCCGT
GAACGGCCACGAGTTCGAGATCGAGGGCGAGGGCGAGGGCCGCCCCTACGAGGGCACCCAGACCGCCAAG
CTGAAGGTGACCAAGGGTGGCCCCCTGCCCTTCGCCTGGGACATCCTGTCCCCTCAGTTCATGTACGGCT
CCAAGGCCTACGTGAAGCACCCCGCCGACATCCCCGACTACTTGAAGCTGTCCTTCCCCGAGGGCTTCAA
GTGGGAGCGCGTGATGAACTTCGAGGACGGCGGCGTGGTGACCGTGACCCAGGACTCCTCCCTGCAGGAC
GGCGAGTTCATCTACAAGGTGAAGCTGCGCGGCACCAACTTCCCCTCCGACGGCCCCGTAATGCAGAAGA
AGACCATGGGCTGGGAGGCCTCCTCCGAGCGGATGTACCCCGAGGACGGCGCCCTGAAGGGCGAGATCAA
GCAGAGGCTGAAGCTGAAGGACGGCGGCCACTACGACGCTGAGGTCAAGACCACCTACAAGGCCAAGAAG
CCCGTGCAGCTGCCCGGCGCCTACAACGTCAACATCAAGTTGGACATCACCTCCCACAACGAGGACTACA
CCATCGTGGAACAGTACGAACGCGCCGAGGGCCGCCACTCCACCGGCGGCATGGACGAGCTGTACAAGTG
CTGCATCATCCTGTAAGCGGCCGCACTCCTCAGGTGCAGGCTGCCTATCAGAAGGTGGTGGCTGGTGTGG
CCAATGCCCTGGCTCACAAATACCACTGAGATCTTTTTCCCTCTGCCAAAAATTATGGGGACATCATGAA
GCCCCTTGAGCATCTGACTTCTGGCTAATAAAGGAAATTTATTTTCATTGCAATAGTGTGTTGGAATTTT
TTGTGTCTCTCACTCGGAAGGACATATGGGAGGGCAAATCATTTAAAACATCAGAATGAGTATTTGGTTT
AGAGTTTGGCAACATATGCCCATATGCTGGCTGCCATGAACAAAGGTTGGCTATAAAGAGGTCATCAGTA
TATGAAACAGCCCCCTGCTGTCCATTCCTTATTCCATAGAAAAGCCTTGACTTGAGGTTAGATTTTTTTT
ATATTTTGTTTTGTGTTATTTTTTTCTTTAACATCCCTAAAATTTTCCTTACATGTTTTACTAGCCAGAT
TTTTCCTCCTCTCCTGACTACTCCCAGTCATAGCTGTCCCTCTTCTCTTATGGAGATCCCTCGACCTGCA
GAGCTCCAGCCTACACAATCGCTCAAGACGTGTAATGCTTTTATTATATATTAGTCACGATATCTATAAC
AAGAAAATATATATATAATAAGTTATCACGTAAGTAGAACATGAAATAACAATATAATTATCGTATGAGT
TAAATCTTAAAAGTCACGTAAAAGATAATCATGCGTCATTTTGACTCACGCGGTCGTTATAGTTCAAAAT
CAGTGACACTTACCGCATTGACAAGCACGCCTCACGGGAGCTCCAAGCGGCGACTGAGATGTCCTAAATG
CACAGCGACGGATTCGCGCTATTTAGAAAGAGAGAGCAATATTTCAAGAATGCATGCGTCAATTTTACGC
AGACTATCTTTCTAGGGTTAAAAGCTTGGCGTAATCATGGTCATAGCTGTTTCCTGTGTGAAATTGTTAT
CCGCTCACAATTCCACACAACATACGAGCCGGAAGCATAAAGTGTAAAGCCTGGGGTGCCTAATGAGTGA
GCTAACTCACATTAATTGCGTTGCGCTCACTGCCCGCTTTCCAGTCGGGAAACCTGTCGTGCCAGCGGAT
CCGCATCTCAATAAGTCAGCAACCATAGTCCCGCCCCTAACTCCGCCCATCCCGCCCCTAACTCCGCCCA
GTTCCGCCCATTCTCCGCCCCATGGCTGACTAATTTTTTTTATTTATGCAGAGGCCGAGGCCGCCTCGGC
CTCTGAGCTATTCCAGAAGTAGTGAGGAGGCTTTTTTGGAGGCCTAGGCTTTTGCAAAAAGCTAACTTGT
TTATTGCAGCTTATAATGGTTACAAATAAAGCAATAGCATCACAAATTTCACAAATAAAGCATTTTTTTC
ACTGCATTCTAGTTGTGGTTTGTCCAAACTCATCAATGTATCTTATCATGTCTGGATCCGCTGCATTAAT
GAATCGGCCAACGCGCGGGGAGAGGCGGTTTGCGTATTGGGCGCTCTTCCGCTTCCTCGCTCACTGACTC
GCTGCGCTCGGTCGTTCGGCTGCGGCGAGCGGTATCAGCTCACTCAAAGGCGGTAATACGGTTATCCACA
GAATCAGGGGATAACGCAGGAAAGAACATGTGAGCAAAAGGCCAGCAAAAGGCCAGGAACCGTAAAAAGG
CCGCGTTGCTGGCGTTTTTCCATAGGCTCCGCCCCCCTGACGAGCATCACAAAAATCGACGCTCAAGTCA
GAGGTGGCGAAACCCGACAGGACTATAAAGATACCAGGCGTTTCCCCCTGGAAGCTCCCTCGTGCGCTCT
CCTGTTCCGACCCTGCCGCTTACCGGATACCTGTCCGCCTTTCTCCCTTCGGGAAGCGTGGCGCTTTCTC
ATAGCTCACGCTGTAGGTATCTCAGTTCGGTGTAGGTCGTTCGCTCCAAGCTGGGCTGTGTGCACGAACC
CCCCGTTCAGCCCGACCGCTGCGCCTTATCCGGTAACTATCGTCTTGAGTCCAACCCGGTAAGACACGAC
TTATCGCCACTGGCAGCAGCCACTGGTAACAGGATTAGCAGAGCGAGGTATGTAGGCGGTGCTACAGAGT
TCTTGAAGTGGTGGCCTAACTACGGCTACACTAGAAGAACAGTATTTGGTATCTGCGCTCTGCTGAAGCC
AGTTACCTTCGGAAAAAGAGTTGGTAGCTCTTGATCCGGCAAACAAACCACCGCTGGTAGCGGTGGTTTT
TTTGTTTGCAAGCAGCAGATTACGCGCAGAAAAAAAGGATCTCAAGAAGATCCTTTGATCTTTTCTACGG
GGTCTGACGCTCAGTGGAACGAAAACTCACGTTAAGGGATTTTGGTCATGAGATTATCAAAAAGGATCTT
CACCTAGATCCTTTTAAATTAAAAATGAAGTTTTAAATCAATCTAAAGTATATATGAGTAAACTTGGTCT
GACAGTTACCAATGCTTAATCAGTGAGGCACCTATCTCAGCGATCTGTCTATTTCGTTCATCCATAGTTG
CCTGACTCCCCGTCGTGTAGATAACTACGATACGGGAGGGCTTACCATCTGGCCCCAGTGCTGCAATGAT
ACCGCGAGACCCACGCTCACCGGCTCCAGATTTATCAGCAATAAACCAGCCAGCCGGAAGGGCCGAGCGC
AGAAGTGGTCCTGCAACTTTATCCGCCTCCATCCAGTCTATTAATTGTTGCCGGGAAGCTAGAGTAAGTA
GTTCGCCAGTTAATAGTTTGCGCAACGTTGTTGCCATTGCTACAGGCATCGTGGTGTCACGCTCGTCGTT
TGGTATGGCTTCATTCAGCTCCGGTTCCCAACGATCAAGGCGAGTTACATGATCCCCCATGTTGTGCAAA
AAAGCGGTTAGCTCCTTCGGTCCTCCGATCGTTGTCAGAAGTAAGTTGGCCGCAGTGTTATCACTCATGG
TTATGGCAGCACTGCATAATTCTCTTACTGTCATGCCATCCGTAAGATGCTTTTCTGTGACTGGTGAGTA
CTCAACCAAGTCATTCTGAGAATAGTGTATGCGGCGACCGAGTTGCTCTTGCCCGGCGTCAATACGGGAT
AATACCGCGCCACATAGCAGAACTTTAAAAGTGCTCATCATTGGAAAACGTTCTTCGGGGCGAAAACTCT
CAAGGATCTTACCGCTGTTGAGATCCAGTTCGATGTAACCCACTCGTGCACCCAACTGATCTTCAGCATC
TTTTACTTTCACCAGCGTTTCTGGGTGAGCAAAAACAGGAAGGCAAAATGCCGCAAAAAAGGGAATAAGG
GCGACACGGAAATGTTGAATACTCATACTCTTCCTTTTTCAATATTATTGAAGCATTTATCAGGGTTATT
GTCTCATGAGCGGATACATATTTGAATGTATTTAGAAAAATAAACAAATAGGGGTTCCGCGCACATTTCC
CCGAAAAGTGCCACCTGGGTCGACTTAACCCTAGAAAGATAATCATATTGTGACGTACGTTAAAGATAAT
CATGCGTAAAATTGACGCATGTGTTTTATCGATCTGTATATCGAGGTTTATTTATTAATTTGAATAGATA
TTAAGTTTTATTATATTTACACTTACATACTAATAATAAATTCAACAAACAATTTATTTATGTTTATTTA
TTTATTAAAAAAAAACAAAAACTCAAAATTTCTTCTATAAAGTAACAAAACTTTTAAACATTCTCTCTTT
TACAAAAATAAACTTATTTTGTACTTTAAAAACAGTCATGTTGTATTATAAAATAAGTAATTAGCTTAAC
TTATACATAATAGAAACAAATTATACTTATTAATCGCATAACTTCGTATAATGTATGCTATACGAAGTTA
TGCGATTAAGGGATCTGTAGGGCGCAGTAGTCCAACTAGTCAGGCCCGAAGGAATAGAAGAAGAAGGTGG
AGAGAGAGACAGAGACAGATCCATTCGATTAGTGAACGGATCTCGACGGTATCGATCACGAGACTAGCCT
CGAGCGGCCGCCCCCTTCACCGAGGGCCTATTTCCCATGATTCCTTCATATTTGCATATACGATACAAGG
CTGTTAGAGAGATAATTGGAATTAATTTGACTGTAAACACAAAGATATTAGTACAAAATACGTGACGTAG
AAAGTAATAATTTCTTGGGTAGTTTGCAGTTTTAAAATTATGTTTTAAAATGGACTATCATATGCTTACC
GTAACTTGAAAGTATTTCGATTTCTTGGCTTTATATATCTTGTGGAAAGGACGAAACACCGGCTATAATG
CATGCACTATTTACTCGAGTAAATAGTGCATGCATTATAGTTTTTGAATTCTCGACCTCGAGACAAATGG
CAGTATTCATCCACAATTTTAAAAGAAAAGGGGGGATTGGGGGGTACAGTGCAGGGGAAAGAATAGTAGA
CATAATAGCAACAGACATACAAACTAAAGAATTACAAAAACAAATTACAAAAATTCAAAATTTTCGGGTT
TATTACAGGGACAGCAGAGATCCACTTTGGCACTAGTTATTAATAGTAATCAATTACGGGGTCATTAGTT
CATAGCCCATATATGGAGTTCCGCGTTACATAACTTACGGTAAATGGCCCGCCTGGCTGAC
Features (pLannotate 1.2.2; 25 found; start..end, strand, type, name):
    268..544     +  promoter       chicken β-actin promoter: No description available
    545..1561    +  intron         chimeric intron: chimera between introns from chicken β-actin and rabbit β-globin
   1559..1615    +  CDS            HBB (fragment): HBB_LEPEU - Experimental evidence at protein level: Swiss-Prot protein existence level 1. Involved in oxygen transport from the lung to the various peripheral tissues. From Lepus europaeus (European hare).
   1610..1640    +  misc_feature   MCS (fragment): multiple cloning site
   1639..1670    +  misc_feature   MCS (fragment): multiple cloning site
   1671..2378    +  CDS            mCherry: mCherry is a basic (constitutively fluorescent) red fluorescent protein published in 2004, derived from Discosoma sp.. It is reported to be a very rapidly-maturing monomer with low acid sensitivity.
   2405..2476    +  CDS            HBB (fragment): HBB_PONPY - Experimental evidence at transcript level: Swiss-Prot protein existence level 2. Involved in oxygen transport from the lung to the various peripheral tissues. From Pongo pygmaeus (Bornean orangutan).
   2547..2602    +  polyA_signal   β-globin poly(A) signal: rabbit β-globin polyadenylation signal (Gil and Proudfoot, 1987)
   3354..3370    -  protein_bind   lac operator: The lac repressor binds to the lac operator to inhibit transcription in E. coli. This inhibition can be relieved by adding lactose or isopropyl-β-D-thiogalactopyranoside (IPTG). lac repressor encoded by lacI
   3378..3408    -  promoter       lac promoter: promoter for the E. coli lac operon
   3423..3444    -  protein_bind   CAP binding site: CAP binding activates transcription in the presence of cAMP. E. coli catabolite activator protein
   3457..3496    -  CDS            lacI (fragment): lac repressor; lacI; The lac repressor binds to the lac operator to inhibit transcription in E. coli. This inhibition can be relieved by adding lactose or isopropyl-β-D-thiogalactopyranoside (IPTG).
   3503..3525    +  promoter       SV40 promoter (fragment): SV40 enhancer and early promoter
   3549..3684    +  rep_origin     SV40 ori: SV40 origin of replication
   3704..3838    +  polyA_signal   SV40 poly(A) signal: SV40 polyadenylation signal
   3840..3894    -  CDS            lacI (fragment): lac repressor; lacI; The lac repressor binds to the lac operator to inhibit transcription in E. coli. This inhibition can be relieved by adding lactose or isopropyl-β-D-thiogalactopyranoside (IPTG).
   4077..4665    -  rep_origin     ori: high-copy-number ColE1/pMB1/pBR322/pUC origin of replication
   4836..5696    -  CDS            AmpR: β-lactamase; bla; confers resistance to ampicillin, carbenicillin, and related antibiotics
   5697..5801    -  promoter       AmpR promoter: bla
   6198..6231    -  protein_bind   loxP: Cre-mediated recombination occurs in the 8-bp core sequence (GCATACAT). Cre recombinase
   6248..6264    +  misc_feature   Ad SA (fragment): adenovirus major late transcript splice acceptor (Friedrich and Soriano, 1991)
   6271..6342    +  CDS            Rev (fragment): human immunodeficiency virus 1 (HIV-1) Rev protein; rev; enhances nuclear export of unspliced and incompletely spliced viral mRNAs
   6392..6632    +  promoter       U6 promoter: RNA polymerase III promoter for human U6 snRNA
   6737..6854    +  misc_feature   cPPT/CTS: central polypurine tract and central termination sequence of HIV-1
   6954..266     +  enhancer       CMV enhancer (across the origin): human cytomegalovirus immediate early enhancer
