[The description below was written by a language model from this plasmid's Addgene catalogue record and pLannotate feature annotations shown in this document.]
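Description:
pPB-shDrp1-mCherry-CAAX is a mammalian expression plasmid of about 7 kb that combines RNA interference against Drp1 (Dnm1l, the dynamin-related GTPase that drives mitochondrial fission) with a membrane-targeted red fluorescent marker. It is maintained in E. coli through a high-copy ColE1/pUC-type origin and selected with ampicillin via the β-lactamase gene. The catalogue lists pLKO.1 as the backbone, and the sequence carries remnants consistent with that origin for the shRNA module: a human U6 RNA polymerase III promoter flanked by a Rev-derived HIV-1 fragment and the cPPT/CTS element. No LTRs or packaging signal are annotated, so the plasmid does not appear to be a complete lentiviral transfer vector. The "pPB" prefix suggests a piggyBac transposon design, but no piggyBac terminal repeats appear in the feature table and the record does not state how the construct is delivered or integrated.

The U6 promoter drives a short hairpin whose target sequence is recorded as matching both mouse and rat Dnm1l. Immediately downstream, a CAG-type Pol II unit (CMV enhancer, chicken β-actin promoter and chimeric β-actin/β-globin intron) expresses mCherry, terminated by the rabbit β-globin polyadenylation signal. The CAAX membrane-anchoring motif named in the title is not separately annotated but would follow the mCherry coding region, tethering the fluorophore to the plasma membrane so that the fine outline of knockdown cells can be visualised. A single loxP site, an SV40 origin and poly(A) signal, and lac promoter/operator remnants are also present as backbone carry-over. The associated publication concerns the role of mitochondrial fission in cortical astrocyte morphogenesis, in keeping with use of the plasmid to silence Drp1 while imaging cell morphology.
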