Addgene plasmid #228739: pPB-shDrp1-mCherry-CAAX
Purpose: Membrane-tethered mCherry shRNA targeting Drp1
Depositing lab: Cagla Eroglu. Depositing organization: Duke University. Publication: Mitochondrial fission controls astrocyte morphogenesis and organization in the cortex. Rodriguez Salazar MP, Kolanukuduru S, Ramirez V, Lyu B, Manigault G, Sejourne G, Sesaki H, Yu G, Eroglu C. J Cell Biol. 2025 Oct 6;224(10):e202410130. doi: 10.1083/jcb.202410130. Epub 2025 Sep 3. PubMed 40899994.
Backbone
  Vector backbone: pLKO.1
  Vector type: Mammalian Expression
Growth in bacteria
  Bacterial resistance: Ampicillin, 100 μg/mL
  Growth temperature: 37°C
  Growth strain: NEB Stable
  Copy number: High Copy
Gene/Insert
  Gene/Insert name: Drp1
  gRNA/shRNA sequence: CTATAATGCATGCACTATTTA
  Species: M. musculus (mouse), R. norvegicus (rat)
  Entrez Gene: Dnm1l (a.k.a. 6330417M19Rik, Dlp1, Dnmlp1, Drp1, python); Dnm1l (a.k.a. DLP1, Dnml1, Drp1)
Terms and licenses: Academic/Nonprofit Terms; Industry Terms: Not Available to Industry
Depositor comments: Please visit https://doi.org/10.1101/2024.10.22.619706 for bioRxiv preprint.
How to cite: pPB-shDrp1-mCherry-CAAX was a gift from Cagla Eroglu (Addgene plasmid # 228739 ; http://n2t.net/addgene:228739 ; RRID:Addgene_228739)
